Addgene plasmid #14756: pCAG-FlpeERT2
Depositing lab: Connie Cepko. Depositing organization: Harvard Medical School. Publication: Controlled expression of transgenes introduced by in vivo electroporation. Matsuda T, Cepko CL. Proc Natl Acad Sci U S A. 2007 Jan 16;104(3):1027-32. doi: 10.1073/pnas.0610155104 PubMed 17209010.
Backbone
  Vector backbone: pCAGEN
  Backbone size w/o insert (bp): 4779
  Vector type: Mammalian Expression ; Flp/FRT
Growth in bacteria
  Bacterial resistance: Ampicillin, 100 μg/mL
  Growth temperature: 37°C
  Growth strain: DH5alpha
  Copy number: High Copy
Gene/Insert
  Gene/Insert name: Flpe-ERT2 fusion protein (alt name: inducible Flpe)
  Species: S. cerevisiae (budding yeast)
  Insert size (bp): 2249
  Tag / fusion protein: ERT2 (C terminal on insert)
  Cloning method: Restriction Enzyme; 5′ cloning site EcoRI (not destroyed); 3′ cloning site NotI (not destroyed)
  Sequencing primers: 5′ pCAG-F
Resource information
  A portion of this plasmid was derived from a plasmid made by: The coding sequence of FlpeERT2 was amplified by PCR using pCMVscript-FlpeERT2 (Hunter et al. Genesis 41, 99-109 (2005)) obtained from Dr. S. Dymecki (Harvard Medical School) as a template.
Terms and licenses: Academic/Nonprofit Terms; Industry Terms: Not Available to Industry
Depositor comments: Kozak consensus sequence was added before the start ATG. Internal EcoRI site was destroyed by introducing a silent mutation.
How to cite: pCAG-FlpeERT2 was a gift from Connie Cepko (Addgene plasmid # 14756 ; http://n2t.net/addgene:14756 ; RRID:Addgene_14756)
