[The description below was written by a language model from this plasmid's Addgene catalogue record and the feature table of its GenBank file.]
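Description:
pCAG-FlpeERT2 is a mammalian expression plasmid of about 7 kb, built on the pCAGEN backbone, that produces a ligand-inducible form of the Flp site-specific recombinase. It is propagated in E. coli at high copy from a ColE1/pUC-type origin and selected with ampicillin through the beta-lactamase gene. The backbone also carries remnants of the lac promoter/operator region and an SV40 early promoter/origin segment followed directly by an SV40 polyadenylation signal. No mammalian selection marker is annotated, so the plasmid appears suited to transient delivery rather than drug selection of stable lines.

The expression cassette is driven by the composite CAG promoter, which consists of the human cytomegalovirus immediate-early enhancer, the chicken beta-actin promoter and a chimeric chicken beta-actin/rabbit beta-globin intron. It gives strong, broadly active transcription and is terminated by the rabbit beta-globin polyadenylation signal. The insert, cloned between EcoRI and NotI sites, encodes Flpe, an enhanced variant of the Saccharomyces cerevisiae FLP recombinase. It is fused at its C terminus to ERT2, a mutated ligand-binding domain of the human estrogen receptor. The depositor notes that a Kozak consensus was added before the start codon and that an internal EcoRI site was removed by a silent mutation. The coding sequence was PCR-amplified from an earlier FlpeERT2 plasmid.

ERT2 fusions are generally held inactive until a tamoxifen-type ligand such as 4-hydroxytamoxifen binds, so recombination at FRT sites can be triggered at a chosen time. According to the associated publication, the plasmid was developed for temporally controlled expression of transgenes introduced by in vivo electroporation, presumably alongside FRT-containing target constructs.
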