LOCUS       Exported 7029 bp ds-DNA circular SYN 12-MAY-2021
DEFINITION  synthetic circular DNA
ACCESSION   .
VERSION     .
KEYWORDS    pCAG-FlpeERT2
SOURCE      synthetic DNA construct
  ORGANISM  synthetic DNA construct
REFERENCE   1 (bases 1 to 7029)
  AUTHORS   Matsuda T, Cepko CL
  TITLE     Controlled expression of transgenes introduced by in vivo
            electroporation.
  JOURNAL   Proc Natl Acad Sci U S A. 2007 Jan 5. ():.
  PUBMED    17209010
REFERENCE   2 (bases 1 to 7029)
  AUTHORS   .
  TITLE     Direct Submission
  JOURNAL   Exported May 12, 2021 from SnapGene Server 1.1.58
            http://www.snapgene.com
FEATURES             Location/Qualifiers
     source          1..7029
                     /organism="synthetic DNA construct"
                     /mol_type="other DNA"
     enhancer        4..383
                     /label=CMV enhancer
                     /note="human cytomegalovirus immediate early enhancer"
     promoter        386..661
                     /label=chicken beta-actin promoter
     intron          662..1670
                     /label=chimeric intron
                     /note="chimera between introns from chicken beta-actin and
                     rabbit beta-globin"
     primer_bind     1594..1616
                     /label=pCAGGS-5
                     /note="Chimeric intron in CAG promoter, forward primer"
     primer_bind     1678..1697
                     /label=pCAG-F
                     /note="Rabbit beta-globin intron, for pCAG plasmids,
                     forward primer"
     CDS             1737..3005
                     /codon_start=1
                     /product="site-specific recombinase"
                     /label=FLP
                     /note="FLP is a site-specific recombinase from
                     Saccharomyces cerevisiae. Recombination occurs at FRT
                     sequences."
                     /translation="MSQFDILCKTPPKVLVRQFVERFERPSGEKIASCAAELTYLCWMI
                     THNGTAIKRATFMSYNTIISNSLSFDIVNKSLQFKYKTQKATILEASLKKLIPAWEFTI
                     IPYNGQKHQSDITDIVSSLQLQFESSEEADKGNSHSKKMLKALLSEGESIWEITEKILN
                     SFEYTSRFTKTKTLYQFLFLATFINCGRFSDIKNVDPKSFKLVQNKYLGVIIQCLVTET
                     KTSVSRHIYFFSARGRIDPLVYLDEFLRNSEPVLKRVNRTGNSSSNKQEYQLLKDNLVR
                     SYNKALKKNAPYPIFAIKNGPKSHIGRHLMTSFLSMKGLTELTNVVGNWSDKRASAVAR
                     TTYTHQITAIPDHYFALVSRYYAYDPISKEMIALKDETNPIEEWQHIEQLKGSAEGSIR
                     YPAWNGIISQEVLDYLSSYINRRI"
     CDS             3024..3959
                     /codon_start=1
                     /product="mutated ligand-binding domain of the human
                     estrogen receptor (Feil et al., 1997)"
                     /label=ERT2
                     /translation="AGDMRAANLWPSPLMIKRSKKNSLALSLTADQMVSALLDAEPPIL
                     YSEYDPTRPFSEASMMGLLTNLADRELVHMINWAKRVPGFVDLTLHDQVHLLECAWLEI
                     LMIGLVWRSMEHPVKLLFAPNLLLDRNQGKCVEGMVEIFDMLLATSSRFRMMNLQGEEF
                     VCLKSIILLNSGVYTFLSSTLKSLEEKDHIHRVLDKITDTLIHLMAKAGLTLQQQHQRL
                     AQLLLILSHIRHMSNKGMEHLYSMKCKNVVPLYDLLLEAADAHRLHAPTSRGGASVEET
                     DQSHLATAGSTSSHSLQKYYITGEAEGFPAT"
     primer_bind     complement(4053..4072)
                     /label=Bglob-pA-R
                     /note="Rabbit beta-globin polyA region, reverse primer"
     polyA_signal    4118..4173
                     /label=-beta-globin poly(A) signal
                     /note="rabbit beta-globin polyadenylation signal (Gil and
                     Proudfoot, 1987)"
     primer_bind     complement(4172..4191)
                     /label=rbglobpA-R
                     /note="Rabbit beta-globin polyA, reverse primer. Also
                     called rb-glob-pA-term-R"
     primer_bind     complement(4532..4548)
                     /label=M13 rev
                     /note="common sequencing primer, one of multiple similar
                     variants"
     primer_bind     complement(4532..4548)
                     /label=M13 Reverse
                     /note="In lacZ gene. Also called M13-rev"
     primer_bind     complement(4545..4567)
                     /label=M13/pUC Reverse
                     /note="In lacZ gene"
     protein_bind    4556..4572
                     /label=lac operator
                     /bound_moiety="lac repressor encoded by lacI"
                     /note="The lac repressor binds to the lac operator to
                     inhibit transcription in E. coli. This inhibition can be
                     relieved by adding lactose or
                     isopropyl-beta-D-thiogalactopyranoside (IPTG)."
     promoter        complement(4580..4610)
                     /label=lac promoter
                     /note="promoter for the E. coli lac operon"
     protein_bind    4625..4646
                     /label=CAP binding site
                     /bound_moiety="E. coli catabolite activator protein"
                     /note="CAP binding activates transcription in the presence
                     of cAMP."
     promoter        4705..4900
                     /label=SV40 promoter
                     /note="SV40 early promoter"
     rep_origin      4751..4886
                     /label=SV40 ori
                     /note="SV40 origin of replication"
     primer_bind     4813..4832
                     /label=SV40pro-F
                     /note="SV40 promoter/origin, forward primer"
     polyA_signal    4906..5040
                     /label=SV40 poly(A) signal
                     /note="SV40 polyadenylation signal"
     primer_bind     complement(4943..4962)
                     /label=SV40pA-R
                     /note="SV40 polyA, reverse primer"
     primer_bind     4997..5016
                     /label=EBV-rev
                     /note="SV40 polyA terminator, reverse primer"
     primer_bind     complement(5108..5125)
                     /label=L4440
                     /note="L4440 vector, forward primer"
     rep_origin      complement(5279..5867)
                     /direction=LEFT
                     /label=ori
                     /note="high-copy-number ColE1/pMB1/pBR322/pUC origin of
                     replication"
     primer_bind     complement(5359..5378)
                     /label=pBR322ori-F
                     /note="pBR322 origin, forward primer"
     CDS             complement(6038..6898)
                     /codon_start=1
                     /gene="bla"
                     /product="beta-lactamase"
                     /label=AmpR
                     /note="confers resistance to ampicillin, carbenicillin, and
                     related antibiotics"
                     /translation="MSIQHFRVALIPFFAAFCLPVFAHPETLVKVKDAEDQLGARVGYI
                     ELDLNSGKILESFRPEERFPMMSTFKVLLCGAVLSRIDAGQEQLGRRIHYSQNDLVEYS
                     PVTEKHLTDGMTVRELCSAAITMSDNTAANLLLTTIGGPKELTAFLHNMGDHVTRLDRW
                     EPELNEAIPNDERDTTMPVAMATTLRKLLTGELLTLASRQQLIDWMEADKVAGPLLRSA
                     LPAGWFIADKSGAGERGSRGIIAALGPDGKPSRIVVIYTTGSQATMDERNRQIAEIGAS
                     LIKHW"
     primer_bind     6661..6680
                     /label=Amp-R
                     /note="Ampicillin resistance gene, reverse primer"
     promoter        complement(6899..7003)
                     /gene="bla"
                     /label=AmpR promoter
ORIGIN
        1 gtcgacattg attattgact agttattaat agtaatcaat tacggggtca ttagttcata
       61 gcccatatat ggagttccgc gttacataac ttacggtaaa tggcccgcct ggctgaccgc
      121 ccaacgaccc ccgcccattg acgtcaataa tgacgtatgt tcccatagta acgccaatag
      181 ggactttcca ttgacgtcaa tgggtggact atttacggta aactgcccac ttggcagtac
      241 atcaagtgta tcatatgcca agtacgcccc ctattgacgt caatgacggt aaatggcccg
      301 cctggcatta tgcccagtac atgaccttat gggactttcc tacttggcag tacatctacg
      361 tattagtcat cgctattacc atgggtcgag gtgagcccca cgttctgctt cactctcccc
      421 atctcccccc cctccccacc cccaattttg tatttattta ttttttaatt attttgtgca
      481 gcgatggggg cggggggggg gggggcgcgc gccaggcggg gcggggcggg gcgaggggcg
      541 gggcggggcg aggcggagag gtgcggcggc agccaatcag agcggcgcgc tccgaaagtt
      601 tccttttatg gcgaggcggc ggcggcggcg gccctataaa aagcgaagcg cgcggcgggc
      661 gggagtcgct gcgttgcctt cgccccgtgc cccgctccgc gccgcctcgc gccgcccgcc
      721 ccggctctga ctgaccgcgt tactcccaca ggtgagcggg cgggacggcc cttctcctcc
      781 gggctgtaat tagcgcttgg tttaatgacg gctcgtttct tttctgtggc tgcgtgaaag
      841 ccttaaaggg ctccgggagg gccctttgtg cgggggggag cggctcgggg ggtgcgtgcg
      901 tgtgtgtgtg cgtggggagc gccgcgtgcg gcccgcgctg cccggcggct gtgagcgctg
      961 cgggcgcggc gcggggcttt gtgcgctccg cgtgtgcgcg aggggagcgc ggccgggggc
     1021 ggtgccccgc ggtgcggggg ggctgcgagg ggaacaaagg ctgcgtgcgg ggtgtgtgcg
     1081 tgggggggtg agcagggggt gtgggcgcgg cggtcgggct gtaacccccc cctgcacccc
     1141 cctccccgag ttgctgagca cggcccggct tcgggtgcgg ggctccgtgc ggggcgtggc
     1201 gcggggctcg ccgtgccggg cggggggtgg cggcaggtgg gggtgccggg cggggcgggg
     1261 ccgcctcggg ccggggaggg ctcgggggag gggcgcggcg gccccggagc gccggcggct
     1321 gtcgaggcgc ggcgagccgc agccattgcc ttttatggta atcgtgcgag agggcgcagg
     1381 gacttccttt gtcccaaatc tggcggagcc gaaatctggg aggcgccgcc gcaccccctc
     1441 tagcgggcgc gggcgaagcg gtgcggcgcc ggcaggaagg aaatgggcgg ggagggcctt
     1501 cgtgcgtcgc cgcgccgccg tccccttctc catctccagc ctcggggctg ccgcaggggg
     1561 acggctgcct tcggggggga cggggcaggg cggggttcgg cttctggcgt gtgaccggcg
     1621 gctctagagc ctctgctaac catgttcatg ccttcttctt tttcctacag ctcctgggca
     1681 acgtgctggt tattgtgctg tctcatcatt ttggcaaaga attctgagcc gccaccatga
     1741 gccaatttga tatattatgt aaaacaccac ctaaggtcct ggttcgtcag tttgtggaaa
     1801 ggtttgaaag accttcaggg gaaaaaatag catcatgtgc tgctgaacta acctatttat
     1861 gttggatgat tactcataac ggaacagcaa tcaagagagc cacattcatg agctataata
     1921 ctatcataag caattcgctg agtttcgata ttgtcaacaa atcactccag tttaaataca
     1981 agacgcaaaa agcaacaatt ctggaagcct cattaaagaa attaattcct gcttgggaat
     2041 ttacaattat tccttacaat ggacaaaaac atcaatctga tatcactgat attgtaagta
     2101 gtttgcaatt acagttcgaa tcatcggaag aagcagataa gggaaatagc cacagtaaaa
     2161 aaatgcttaa agcacttcta agtgagggtg aaagcatctg ggagatcact gagaaaatac
     2221 taaattcgtt tgagtatacc tcgagattta caaaaacaaa aactttatac caattcctct
     2281 tcctagctac tttcatcaat tgtggaagat tcagcgatat taagaacgtt gatccgaaat
     2341 catttaaatt agtccaaaat aagtatctgg gagtaataat ccagtgttta gtgacagaga
     2401 caaagacaag cgttagtagg cacatatact tctttagcgc aaggggtagg atcgatccac
     2461 ttgtatattt ggatgaattt ttgaggaact ctgaaccagt cctaaaacga gtaaatagga
     2521 ccggcaattc ttcaagcaac aaacaggaat accaattatt aaaagataac ttagtcagat
     2581 cgtacaacaa ggctttgaag aaaaatgcgc cttatccaat ctttgctata aagaatggcc
     2641 caaaatctca cattggaaga catttgatga cctcatttct gtcaatgaag ggcctaacgg
     2701 agttgactaa tgttgtggga aattggagcg ataagcgtgc ttctgccgtg gccaggacaa
     2761 cgtatactca tcagataaca gcaatacctg atcactactt cgcactagtt tctcggtact
     2821 atgcatatga tccaatatca aaggaaatga tagcattgaa ggatgagact aatccaattg
     2881 aggagtggca gcatatagaa cagctaaagg gtagtgctga aggaagcata cgataccccg
     2941 catggaatgg gataatatca caggaggtac tagactacct ttcatcctac ataaatagac
     3001 gcatatgcgt acgcggatcc tctgctggag acatgagagc tgccaacctt tggccaagcc
     3061 cgctcatgat caaacgctct aagaagaaca gcctggcctt gtccctgacg gccgaccaga
     3121 tggtcagtgc cttgttggat gctgagcccc ccatactcta ttccgagtat gatcctacca
     3181 gacccttcag tgaagcttcg atgatgggct tactgaccaa cctggcagac agggagctgg
     3241 ttcacatgat caactgggcg aagagggtgc caggctttgt ggatttgacc ctccatgatc
     3301 aggtccacct tctagaatgt gcctggctag agatcctgat gattggtctc gtctggcgct
     3361 ccatggagca cccagtgaag ctactgtttg ctcctaactt gctcttggac aggaaccagg
     3421 gaaaatgtgt agagggcatg gtggagatct tcgacatgct gctggctaca tcatctcggt
     3481 tccgcatgat gaatctgcag ggagaggagt ttgtgtgcct caaatctatt attttgctta
     3541 attctggagt gtacacattt ctgtccagca ccctgaagtc tctggaagag aaggaccata
     3601 tccaccgagt cctggacaag atcacagaca ctttgatcca cctgatggcc aaggcaggcc
     3661 tgaccctgca gcagcagcac cagcggctgg cccagctcct cctcatcctc tcccacatca
     3721 ggcacatgag taacaaaggc atggagcatc tgtacagcat gaagtgcaag aacgtggtgc
     3781 ccctctatga cctgctgctg gaggcggcgg acgcccaccg cctacatgcg cccactagcc
     3841 gtggaggggc atccgtggag gagacggacc aaagccactt ggccactgcg ggctctactt
     3901 catcgcattc cttgcaaaag tattacatca cgggggaggc agagggtttc cctgccacag
     3961 cttgatagcg gccgcactcc tcaggtgcag gctgcctatc agaaggtggt ggctggtgtg
     4021 gccaatgccc tggctcacaa ataccactga gatctttttc cctctgccaa aaattatggg
     4081 gacatcatga agccccttga gcatctgact tctggctaat aaaggaaatt tattttcatt
     4141 gcaatagtgt gttggaattt tttgtgtctc tcactcggaa ggacatatgg gagggcaaat
     4201 catttaaaac atcagaatga gtatttggtt tagagtttgg caacatatgc catatgctgg
     4261 ctgccatgaa caaaggtggc tataaagagg tcatcagtat atgaaacagc cccctgctgt
     4321 ccattcctta ttccatagaa aagccttgac ttgaggttag atttttttta tattttgttt
     4381 tgtgttattt ttttctttaa catccctaaa attttcctta catgttttac tagccagatt
     4441 tttcctcctc tcctgactac tcccagtcat agctgtccct cttctcttat gaagatccct
     4501 cgacctgcag cccaagcttg gcgtaatcat ggtcatagct gtttcctgtg tgaaattgtt
     4561 atccgctcac aattccacac aacatacgag ccggaagcat aaagtgtaaa gcctggggtg
     4621 cctaatgagt gagctaactc acattaattg cgttgcgctc actgcccgct ttccagtcgg
     4681 gaaacctgtc gtgccagcgg atccgcatct caattagtca gcaaccatag tcccgcccct
     4741 aactccgccc atcccgcccc taactccgcc cagttccgcc cattctccgc cccatggctg
     4801 actaattttt tttatttatg cagaggccga ggccgcctcg gcctctgagc tattccagaa
     4861 gtagtgagga ggcttttttg gaggcctagg cttttgcaaa aagctaactt gtttattgca
     4921 gcttataatg gttacaaata aagcaatagc atcacaaatt tcacaaataa agcatttttt
     4981 tcactgcatt ctagttgtgg tttgtccaaa ctcatcaatg tatcttatca tgtctggatc
     5041 cgctgcatta atgaatcggc caacgcgcgg ggagaggcgg tttgcgtatt gggcgctctt
     5101 ccgcttcctc gctcactgac tcgctgcgct cggtcgttcg gctgcggcga gcggtatcag
     5161 ctcactcaaa ggcggtaata cggttatcca cagaatcagg ggataacgca ggaaagaaca
     5221 tgtgagcaaa aggccagcaa aaggccagga accgtaaaaa ggccgcgttg ctggcgtttt
     5281 tccataggct ccgcccccct gacgagcatc acaaaaatcg acgctcaagt cagaggtggc
     5341 gaaacccgac aggactataa agataccagg cgtttccccc tggaagctcc ctcgtgcgct
     5401 ctcctgttcc gaccctgccg cttaccggat acctgtccgc ctttctccct tcgggaagcg
     5461 tggcgctttc tcaatgctca cgctgtaggt atctcagttc ggtgtaggtc gttcgctcca
     5521 agctgggctg tgtgcacgaa ccccccgttc agcccgaccg ctgcgcctta tccggtaact
     5581 atcgtcttga gtccaacccg gtaagacacg acttatcgcc actggcagca gccactggta
     5641 acaggattag cagagcgagg tatgtaggcg gtgctacaga gttcttgaag tggtggccta
     5701 actacggcta cactagaagg acagtatttg gtatctgcgc tctgctgaag ccagttacct
     5761 tcggaaaaag agttggtagc tcttgatccg gcaaacaaac caccgctggt agcggtggtt
     5821 tttttgtttg caagcagcag attacgcgca gaaaaaaagg atctcaagaa gatcctttga
     5881 tcttttctac ggggtctgac gctcagtgga acgaaaactc acgttaaggg attttggtca
     5941 tgagattatc aaaaaggatc ttcacctaga tccttttaaa ttaaaaatga agttttaaat
     6001 caatctaaag tatatatgag taaacttggt ctgacagtta ccaatgctta atcagtgagg
     6061 cacctatctc agcgatctgt ctatttcgtt catccatagt tgcctgactc cccgtcgtgt
     6121 agataactac gatacgggag ggcttaccat ctggccccag tgctgcaatg ataccgcgag
     6181 acccacgctc accggctcca gatttatcag caataaacca gccagccgga agggccgagc
     6241 gcagaagtgg tcctgcaact ttatccgcct ccatccagtc tattaattgt tgccgggaag
     6301 ctagagtaag tagttcgcca gttaatagtt tgcgcaacgt tgttgccatt gctacaggca
     6361 tcgtggtgtc acgctcgtcg tttggtatgg cttcattcag ctccggttcc caacgatcaa
     6421 ggcgagttac atgatccccc atgttgtgca aaaaagcggt tagctccttc ggtcctccga
     6481 tcgttgtcag aagtaagttg gccgcagtgt tatcactcat ggttatggca gcactgcata
     6541 attctcttac tgtcatgcca tccgtaagat gcttttctgt gactggtgag tactcaacca
     6601 agtcattctg agaatagtgt atgcggcgac cgagttgctc ttgcccggcg tcaatacggg
     6661 ataataccgc gccacatagc agaactttaa aagtgctcat cattggaaaa cgttcttcgg
     6721 ggcgaaaact ctcaaggatc ttaccgctgt tgagatccag ttcgatgtaa cccactcgtg
     6781 cacccaactg atcttcagca tcttttactt tcaccagcgt ttctgggtga gcaaaaacag
     6841 gaaggcaaaa tgccgcaaaa aagggaataa gggcgacacg gaaatgttga atactcatac
     6901 tcttcctttt tcaatattat tgaagcattt atcagggtta ttgtctcatg agcggataca
     6961 tatttgaatg tatttagaaa aataaacaaa taggggttcc gcgcacattt ccccgaaaag
     7021 tgccacctg
//
