>Addgene plasmid #14756 | pCAG-FlpeERT2 | addgene partial sequence | sequence record 42536 | pCAG-F 5'-GCAACGTGCTGGTTATTGTG-3'
GCAGATCTGAGCCGCCACCATGAGCCAATTTGATATATTATGTAAAACACCACCTAAGGTCCTGGTTCGT
CAGTTTGTGGAAAGGTTTGAAAGACCTTCAGGGGAAAAAATAGCATCATGTGCTGCTGAACTAACCTATT
TATGTTGGATGATTACTCATAACGGAACAGCAATCAAGAGAGCCACATTCATGAGCTATAATACTATCAT
AAGCAATTCGCTGAGTTTCGATATTGTCAACAAATCACTCCAGTTTAAATACAAGACGCAAAAAGCAACA
ATTCTGGAAGCCTCATTAAAGAAATTAATTCCTGCTTGGGAATTTACAATTATTCCTTACAATGGACAAA
AACATCAATCTGATATCACTGATATTGTAAGTAGTTTGCAATTACAGTTCGAATCATCGGAAGAAGCAGA
TAAGGGAAATAGCCACAGTAAAAAAATGCTTAAAGCACTTCTAAGTGAGGGTGAAAGCATCTGGGAGATC
ACTGAGAAAATACTAAATTCGTTTGAGTATACCTCGAGATTTACAAAAACAAAAACTTTATACCAATTCC
TCTTCCTAGCTACTTTCATCAATTGTGGAAGATTCAGCGATATTAAGAACGTTGATCCGAAATCATTTAA
ATTAGTCCAAAATAAGTATCTGGGAGTAATAATCCAGTGTTTAGTGACAGAGACAAAGACAAGCGTTAGT
AGGCACATATACTTCTTTAGCGCAAGGGGTAGGATCGATCCACTTGTATATTTGGATGAATTTTTGAGGA
ACTCTGAACCAGTCCTAAAACGAGTAAATAGGACCGGCAATTCTTCAAGCAACAAACAGGAATACCAATT
ATTAAAAAGAT
