>Addgene plasmid #14756 | pCAG-FlpeERT2 | addgene partial sequence | sequence record 42537 | Bglob-pA-R 5'-ttttggcagagggaaaaaga-3'
GCCACACCAGCCACCACCTTCTGATAGGCAGCCTGCACCTGAGGAGTGCGGCCGCTATCAAGCTGTGGCA
GGGAAACCCTCTGCCTCCCCCGTGATGTAATACTTTTGCAAGGAATGCGATGAAGTAGAGCCCGCAGTGG
CCAAGTGGCTTTGGTCCGTCTCCTCCACGGATGCCCCTCCACGGCTAGTGGGCGCATGTAGGCGGTGGGC
GTCCGCCGCCTCCAGCAGCAGGTCATAGAGGGGCACCACGTTCTTGCACTTCATGCTGTACAGATGCTCC
ATGCCTTTGTTACTCATGTGCCTGATGTGGGAGAGGATGAGGAGGAGCTGGGCCAGCCGCTGGTGCTGCT
GCTGCAGGGTCAGGCCTGCCTTGGCCATCAGGTGGATCAAAGTGTCTGTGATCTTGTCCAGGACTCGGTG
GATATGGTCCTTCTCTTCCAGAGACTTCAGGGTGCTGGACAGAAATGTGTACACTCCAGAATTAAGCAAA
ATAATAGATTTGAGGCACACAAACTCCTCTCCCTGCAGATTCATCATGCGGAACCGAGATGATGTAGCCA
GCAGCATGTCGAAGATCTCCACCATGCCCTCTACACATTTTCCCTGGTTCCTGTCCAAGAGCAAGTTAGG
AGCAAACAGTAGCTTCACTGGGTGCTCCATGGAGCGCCAGACGAGACCAATCATCAGGATCTCTAGCCAG
GCACATTCTAGAAGGTGGACCTGATCATGGAGGGTCAAATCCACAAAGCCTGGCACCCTCTTCGCCCAGT
TGATCATGTGAACCAGCTCCCTGTCTGCCAGGTTGGTCAGTAAGCCCATCATCGAAGCTTCACTGAAGGG
TCTGGTAGGATCATACTCGGAATAGAGTATGGGGGGCTCAGCATCCAACAAGGCACTGACCATCTGGTCG
