>Addgene plasmid #14756 | pCAG-FlpeERT2 | addgene partial sequence | sequence record 141684 | I-PpoI-R 5'-AGGTTGGTCAATAAGCCCATC-3'
AAGGGTCTGGTAGGATCATACTCGGAATAGAGTATGGGGGGCTCAGCATCCAACAAGGCACTGACCATCT
GGTCGGCCGTCAGGGACAAGGCCAGGCTGTTCTTCTTAGAGCGTTTGATCATGAGCGGGCTTGGCCAAAG
GTTGGCAGCTCTCATGTCTCCAGCAGAGGATCCGCGTACGCATATGCGTCTATTTATGTAGGATGAAAGG
TAGTCTAGTACCTCCTGTGATATTATCCCATTCCATGCGGGGTATCGTATGCTTCCTTCAGCACTACCCT
TTAGCTGTTCTATATGCTGCCACTCCTCAATTGGATTAGTCTCATCCTTCAATGCTATCATTTCCTTTGA
TATTGGATCATATGCATAGTACCGAGAAACTAGTGCGAAGTAGTGATCAGGTATTGCTGTTATCTGATGA
GTATACGTTGTCCTGGCCACGGCAGAAGCACGCTTATCGCTCCAATTTCCCACAACATTAGTCAACTCCG
TTAGGCCCTTCATTGACAGAAATGAGGTCATCAAATGTCTTCCAATGTGAGATTTTGGGCCATTCTTTAT
AGCAAAGATTGGATAAGGCGCATTTTTCTTCAAAGCCTTGTTGTACGATCTGACTAAGTTATCTTTTAAT
AATTGGTATTCCTGTTTGTTGCTTGAAGAATTGCCGGTCCTATTTACTCGTTTTAGGACTGGTTCAGAGT
TCCTCAAAAATTCATCCAAATATACAAGTGGATCGATCCTACCCCTTGCGCTAAAGAAGTATATGTGCCT
ACTAACGCTTGTCTTTGTCTCTGTCACTAAACACTGGATTATTACTCCCAGATACTTATTTTGGACTAAT
TTAAATGATTTCGGATCAACGTTCTTAATATCGCTGAATCTTCCACAATTGATGAAAGTAGCTAGGAAGA
GGAATTGGTATAAAGTTTTTGTTTTTGTAAATCTCGAGGTATACTCAAACGAATTTAGTATTTTCTCAGT
GATCTCCCAGATGCTTTCACCCTCACTTAGAAGTGCTTTAAGCATTTT
