>Addgene plasmid #14756 | pCAG-FlpeERT2 | addgene partial sequence | sequence record 141686 | rb_glob_PA_term-R 5'-CCCATATGTCCTTCCGAGTG-3'
AAATTCCAACACACTATTGCAATGAAAATAAATTTCCTTTATTAGCCAGAAGTCAGATGCTCAAGGGGCT
TCATGATGTCCCCATAATTTTTGGCAGAGGGAAAAAGATCTCAGTGGTATTTGTGAGCCAGGGCATTGGC
CACACCAGCCACCACCTTCTGATAGGCAGCCTGCACCTGAGGAGTGCGGCCGCTATCAAGCTGTGGCAGG
GAAACCCTCTGCCTCCCCCGTGATGTAATACTTTTGCAAGGAATGCGATGAAGTAGAGCCCGCAGTGGCC
AAGTGGCTTTGGTCCGTCTCCTCCACGGATGCCCCTCCACGGCTAGTGGGCGCATGTAGGCGGTGGGCGT
CCGCCGCCTCCAGCAGCAGGTCATAGAGGGGCACCACGTTCTTGCACTTCATGCTGTACAGATGCTCCAT
GCCTTTGTTACTCATGTGCCTGATGTGGGAGAGGATGAGGAGGAGCTGGGCCAGCCGCTGGTGCTGCTGC
TGCAGGGTCAGGCCTGCCTTGGCCATCAGGTGGATCAAAGTGTCTGTGATCTTGTCCAGGACTCGGTGGA
TATGGTCCTTCTCTTCCAGAGACTTCAGGGTGCTGGACAGAAATGTGTACACTCCAGAATTAAGCAAAAT
AATAGATTTGAGGCACACAAACTCCTCTCCCTGCAGATTCATCATGCGGAACCGAGATGATGTAGCCAGC
AGCATGTCGAAGATCTCCACCATGCCCTCTACACATTTTCCCTGGTTCCTGTCCAAGAGCAAGTTAGGAG
CAAACAGTAGCTTCACTGGGTGCTCCATGGAGCGCCAGACGAGACCAATCATCAGGATCTCTAGCCAGGC
ACATTCTAGAAGGTGGACCTGATCATGGAGGGTCAAATCCACAAAGCCTGGCACCCTCTTCGCCCAGTTG
ATCATGTGAACCAGCTCCCTGTCTGCCAGGTTGGTCAGTAAGCCCATCATCGAAGCTTCACTGAAGGGTC
TGGTAGGATCATACTCGGAATAGAGTATGGGGG
